>Addgene plasmid #37192 | pSG5 EDD C2768A | depositor full sequence | sequence record 46741 | pSG5 EDD C2768A sequence 12652 bps
GTCGACTTCTGAGGCGGAAAGAACCAGCTGTGGAATGTGTGTCAGTTAGGGTGTGGAAAGTCCCCAGGCT
CCCCAGCAGGCAGAAGTATGCAAAGCATGCATCTCAATTAGTCAGCAACCAGGTGTGGAAAGTCCCCAGG
CTCCCCAGCAGGCAGAAGTATGCAAAGCATGCATCTCAATTAGTCAGCAACCATAGTCCCGCCCCTAACT
CCGCCCATCCCGCCCCTAACTCCGCCCAGTTCCGCCCATTCTCCGCCCCATGGCTGACTAATTTTTTTTA
TTTATGCAGAGGCCGAGGCCGCCTCGGCCTCTGAGCTATTCCAGAAGTAGTGAGGAGGCTTTTTTGGAGG
CCTAGGCTTTTGCAAAAAGCTGGATCGATCCTGAGAACTTCAGGGTGAGTTTGGGGACCCTTGATTGTTC
TTTCTTTTTCGCTATTGTAAAATTCATGTTATATGGAGGGGGCAAAGTTTTCAGGGTGTTGTTTAGAATG
GGAAGATGTCCCTTGTATCACCATGGACCCTCATGATAATTTTGTTTCTTTCACTTTCTACTCTGTTGAC
AACCATTGTCTCCTCTTATTTTCTTTTCATTTTCTGTAACTTTTTCGTTAAACTTTAGCTTGCATTTGTA
ACGAATTTTTAAATTCACTTTTGTTTATTTGTCAGATTGTAAGTACTTTCTCTAATCACTTTTTTTTCAA
GGCAATCAGGGTATATTATATTGTACTTCAGCACAGTTTTAGAGAACAATTGTTATAATTAAATGATAAG
GTAGAATATTTCTGCATATAAATTCTGGCTGGCGTGGAAATATTCTTATTGGTAGAAACAACTACATCCT
GGTCATCATCCTGCCTTTCTCTTTATGGTTACAATGATATACACTGTTTGAGATGAGGATAAAATACTCT
GAGTCCAAACCGGGCCCCTCTGCTAACCATGTTCATGCCTTCTTCTTTTTCCTACAGCTCCTGGGCAACG
TGCTGGTTATTGTGCTGTCTCATCATTTTGGCAAAGAATTGTAATACGACTCACTATAGGGCGAATTATG
GACTACAAGGACGACGATGACAAGCCTCCGTCCGAAGCGCGCGGAATTCAAAGGCGAGTGGAGGACGAGA
AGGAAAGCACCATGACGTCCATCCATTTCGTGGTTCACCCGCTGCCGGGCACCGAGGACCAGCTCAATGA
CAGGTTACGAGAAGTTTCTGAGAAGCTGAACAAATATAATTTAAACAGCCACCCCCCTTTGAATGTATTG
GAACAGGCTACTATTAAACAGTGTGTGGTGGGACCAAATCATGCTGCCTTTCTTCTTGAGGATGGTAGAG
TTTGCAGGATTGGTTTTTCAGTACAGCCAGACAGATTGGAATTGGGTAAACCTGATAATAATGATGGGTC
AAAGTTGAACAGCAACTCGGGGGCAGGGAGGACGTCAAGGCCTGGTAGGACAAGCGACTCTCCATGGTTT
CTCTCAGGTTCTGAGACTCTAGGCAGGCTGGCAGGCAACACCTTAGGAAGCCGCTGGAGTTCTGGAGTGG
GTGGAAGTGGTGGAGGATCCTCTGGTAGGTCATCAGCTGGAGCTCGAGATTCCCGCCGGCAGACTCGAGT
TATTCGGACAGGACGGGATCGAGGGTCTGGGCTTTTGGGCAGTCAGCCCCAGCCAGTTATTCCAGCATCT
GTCATTCCAGAGGAGCTGATTTCACAGGCCCAAGTTGTTTTACAAGGCAAATCCAGAAGTGTCATTATTC
GAGAACTTCAGAGAACAAATCTTGATGTGAACCTTGCTGTAAATAATTTACTTAGCCGGGATGATGAAGA
TGGAGATGATGGGGATGATACAGCCAGCGAATCTTATTTGCCTGGAGAGGATCTTATGTCTCTCCTTGAT
GCCGACATTCATTCTGCCCACCCAAGTGTCATTATTGATGCAGATGCCATGTTTTCTGAAGACATTAGCT
ATTTTGGTTACCCTTCTTTTCGTCGTTCATCACTTTCCAGGCTAGGCTCATCTCGAGTTCTCCTTCTTCC
CTTAGAGAGAGACTCTGAGCTGTTGCGTGAACGTGAATCCGTTTTACGTTTACGTGAACGAAGGTGGCTT
GATGGAGCCTCATTTGATAATGAAAGGGGTTCTACCAGCAAGGAAGGAGAGCCAAACTTGGATAAGAAGA
ATACACCTGTTCAAAGTCCAGTATCTCTAGGAGAAGATTTGCAGTGGTGGCCTGATAAGGATGGAACAAA
ATTCATCTGTATTGGGGCTCTGTATTCTGAACTTCTGGCTGTCAGCAGTAAAGGAGAACTTTATCAGTGG
AAATGGAGTGAATCTGAGCCTTACAGAAATGCCCAGAATCCTTCATTACATCATCCACGAGCAACATTTT
TGGGGTTAACCAATGAAAAGATAGTCCTCCTGTCTGCAAATAGCATAAGAGCAACTGTAGCTACAGAAAA
TAACAAGGTTGCTACATGGGTGGATGAAACTTTAAGTTCTGTGGCTTCTAAATTAGAGCACACTGCTCAG
ACTTACTCTGAACTTCAAGGAGAGCGGATAGTTTCTTTACATTGCTGTGCCCTTTACACCTGCGCTCAGC
TGGAAAACAGTTTATATTGGTGGGGTGTAGTTCCTTTTAGTCAAAGGAAGAAAATGTTAGAGAAAGCTAG
AGCAAAAAATAAAAAGCCTAAATCCAGTGCTGGTATTTCTTCAATGCCGAACATCACTGTTGGTACCCAG
GTATGCTTGAGAAATAATCCTCTTTATCATGCTGGAGCAGTTGCATTTTCAATTAGTGCTGGGATTCCTA
AAGTTGGTGTCTTAATGGAGTCAGTTTGGAATATGAATGACAGCTGTAGATTTCAACTTAGATCTCCTGA
AAGCTTGAAAAACATGGAAAAAGCTAGCAAAACTACTGAAGCTAAGCCTGAAAGTAAGCAGGAGCCAGTG
AAAACAGAAATGGGTCCTCCACCATCTCCAGCATCCACGTGTAGTGATGCATCCTCAATTGCCAGCAGTG
CATCAATGCCATACAAACGACGACGGTCAACCCCTGCACCAAAAGAAGAGGAAAAGGTGAATGAAGAGCA
GTGGTCTCTTCGGGAAGTGGTTTTTGTGGAAGATGTCAAGAATGTTCCTGTTGGCAAGGTGCTAAAAGTA
GATGGTGCCTATGTTGCTGTAAAATTTCCAGGAACCTCCAGTAATACTAACTGTCAGAACAGCTCTGGTC
CAGATGCTGACCCTTCTTCTCTCCTGCAGGATTGTAGGTTACTTAGAATTGATGAATTGCAGGTTGTCAA
AACTGGTGGAACACCGAAGGTTCCCGACTGTTTCCAAAGGACTCCTAAAAAGCTTTGTATACCTGAAAAA
ACAGAAATATTAGCAGTGAATGTAGATTCCAAAGGTGTTCATGCTGTTCTGAAGACTGGAAATTGGGTGC
GATACTGTATCTTTGATCTTGCTACAGGAAAAGCAGAACAGGAAAATAATTTTCCTACAAGCAGCATTGC
TTTCCTTGGTCAGAATGAGAGGAATGTAGCCATTTTCACTGCTGGACAGGAATCTCCCATTATTCTTCGA
GATGGAAATGGTACCATCTACCCAATGGCCAAAGATTGCATGGGAGGAATAAGGGATCCCGATTGGCTGG
ATCTTCCACCTATTAGTAGTCTTGGAATGGGTGTGCATTCTTTAATAAATCTTCCTGCCAATTCAACAAT
CAAAAAGAAAGCTGCTGTTATCATCATGGCTGTAGAGAAACAAACCTTAATGCAACACATTCTGCGCTGT
GACTATGAGGCCTGTCGACAATATCTAATGAATCTTGAGCAAGCGGTTGTTTTAGAGCAGAATCTACAGA
TGCTGCAGACATTCATCAGCCACAGATGTGATGGAAATCGAAATATTTTGCATGCTTGTGTATCAGTTTG
CTTTCCAACCAGCAATAAAGAAACTAAAGAAGAAGAGGAAGCGGAGCGTTCTGAAAGAAATACATTTGCA
GAAAGGCTTTCTGCTGTTGAGGCCATTGCAAATGCAATATCAGTTGTTTCAAGTAATGGCCCAGGTAATC
GGGCTGGATCATCAAGTAGCCGAAGTTTGAGATTACGGGAAATGATGAGACGTTCGTTGAGAGCAGCTGG
TTTGGGTAGACATGAAGCTGGAGCTTCATCCAGTGACCACCAGGATCCAGTTTCACCCCCCATAGCTCCC
CCTAGTTGGGTTCCTGACCCTCCTGCGATGGATCCTGATGGTGACATTGATTTTATCCTGGCCCCCGCTG
TGGGATCTCTTACCACAGCAGCAACCGGTACTGGTCAAGGACCAAGCACCTCCACTATTCCAGGTCCTTC
CACAGAGCCATCTGTAGTAGAATCCAAGGATCGAAAGGCGAATGCTCATTTTATATTGAAATTGTTATGT
GACAGTGTGGTTCTCCAGCCCTATCTACGAGAACTTCTTTCTGCCAAGGATGCAAGAGGGATGACCCCAT
TTATGTCAGCTGTAAGTGGCCGAGCTTATCCTGCTGCAATTACCATCTTAGAAACTGCTCAGAAAATTGC
AAAAGCTGAAATATCCTCAAGTGAAAAAGAGGAAGATGTATTCATGGGAATGGTTTGCCCATCAGGTACC
AACCCTGATGACTCTCCTTTATATGTTTTATGTTGTAATGACACTTGCAGTTTTACATGGACTGGAGCAG
AGCACATTAACCAGGATATTTTTGAGTGTCGAACTTGTGGCTTGCTGGAGTCACTGTGTTGTTGTACGGA
ATGTGCAAGGGTTTGTCATAAAGGTCATGATTGCAAACTCAAACGGACATCACCAACAGCCTACTGTGAT
TGTTGGGAGAAATGTAAATGTAAAACTCTTATTGCTGGACAGAAATCTGCTCGTCTTGATCTACTTTATC
GCCTGCTCACTGCTACTAATCTGGTTACTCTGCCAAACAGCAGGGGAGAGCACCTCTTACTATTCTTAGT
ACAGACAGTCGCAAGGCAGACGGTGGAGCATTGTCAATACAGGCCACCTCGAATCAGGGAAGATCGTAAC
CGAAAAACAGCCAGTCCTGAAGATTCAGATATGCCAGATCATGATTTAGAGCCTCCAAGATTTGCCCAGC
TTGCATTGGAGCGTGTTCTACAGGACTGGAATGCCTTGAAATCTATGATTATGTTTGGGTCGCAGGAGAA
TAAAGACCCTCTTAGTGCCAGCAGTAGAATAGGCCATCTTTTGCCAGAAGAGCAAGTATACCTCAATCAG
CAAAGTGGCACAATTCGGCTGGACTGTTTCACTCATTGCCTTATAGTTAAGTGTACAGCAGATATTTTGC
TTTTAGATACTCTACTAGGTACACTAGTGAAAGAACTCCAAAACAAATATACACCTGGACGTAGAGAAGA
AGCTATTGCTGTGACAATGAGGTTTCTACGTTCAGTGGCAAGAGTTTTTGTTATTCTGAGTGTGGAAATG
GCTTCATCCAAAAAGAAAAACAACTTTATTCCACAGCCAATTGGAAAATGCAAGCGTGTATTCCAAGCAT
TGCTACCTTACGCTGTGGAAGAATTGTGCAACGTAGCAGAGTCACTGATTGTTCCTGTCAGAATGGGGAT
TGCTCGTCCAACTGCACCATTTACCCTGGCTAGTACTAGCATAGATGCCATGCAGGGCAGTGAAGAATTA
TTTTCAGTGGAACCACTACCACCACGACCATCATCTGATCAGTCTAGCAGCTCCAGTCAGTCTCAGTCAT
CCTACATCATCAGGAATCCACAGCAGAGGCGCATCAGCCAGTCACAGCCCGTTCGGGGCAGAGATGAAGA
ACAGGATGATATTGTTTCAGCAGATGTGGAAGAGGTTGAGGTGGTGGAGGGTGTGGCTGGAGAAGAGGAT
CATCATGATGAACAGGAAGAACACGGGGAAGAAAATGCTGAGGCAGAGGGACAACATGATGAGCATGATG
AAGACGGGAGTGATATGGAGCTGGACTTGTTAGCAGCAGCTGAAACAGAAAGTGATAGTGAAAGTAACCA
CAGCAACCAAGATAATGCTAGTGGGCGCAGAAGCGTTGTCACTGCAGCAACTGCTGGTTCAGAAGCAGGA
GCAAGCAGTGTTCCTGCCTTCTTTTCTGAAGATGATTCTCAATCGAATGACTCAAGTGATTCTGATAGCA
GTAGTAGTCAGAGTGACGACATAGAACAGGAGACCTTTATGCTTGATGAGCCATTAGAAAGAACCACAAA
TAGCTCCCATGCCAATGGTGCTGCCCAAGCTCCCCGTTCAATGCAGTGGGCTGTCCGCAACACCCAGCAT
CAGCGAGCAGCCAGTACAGCCCCTTCCAGTACATCTACACCAGCAGCAAGTTCAGCGGGTTTGATTTATA
TTGATCCTTCAAACTTACGCCGGAGTGGTACCATCAGTACAAGTGCTGCAGCTGCAGCAGCTGCTTTGGA
AGCTAGCAACGCCAGCAGTTACCTAACATCTGCAAGCAGTTTAGCCAGGGCTTACAGCATTGTCATTAGA
CAAATCTCGGACTTGATGGGCCTTATTCCTAAGTATAATCACCTAGTATACTCTCAGATTCCAGCAGCTG
TGAAATTGACTTACCAAGATGCAGTAAACTTACAGAACTATGTAGAAGAAAAGCTTATTCCCACTTGGAA
CTGGATGGTCAGTATTATGGATTCTACTGAAGCTCAATTACGTTATGGTTCTGCATTAGCATCTGCTGGT
GATCCTGGACATCCAAATCATCCTCTTCACGCTTCTCAGAATTCAGCGAGAAGAGAGAGGATGACTGCGC
GAGAAGAAGCTAGCTTACGAACACTTGAAGGCAGACGACGTGCCACCTTGCTTAGCGCCCGTCAAGGAAT
GATGTCTGCACGAGGAGACTTCCTAAATTATGCTCTGTCTCTAATGCGGTCTCATAATGATGAGCATTCT
GATGTTCTTCCAGTTTTGGATGTTTGCTCATTGAAGCATGTGGCATATGTTTTTCAAGCACTTATATACT
GGATTAAGGCAATGAATCAGCAGACAACATTGGATACACCTCAACTAGAACGCAAAAGGACGCGAGAACT
CTTGGAACTGGGTATTGATAATGAAGATTCAGAACATGAAAATGATGATGACACCAATCAAAGTGCTACT
TTGAATGATAAGGATGATGACTCTCTTCCTGCAGAAACTGGCCAAAACCATCCATTTTTCCGACGTTCAG
ACTCCATGACATTCCTTGGGTGTATACCCCCAAATCCATTTGAAGTGCCTCTGGCTGAAGCCATCCCCTT
GGCTGATCAGCCACATCTGTTGCAGCCAAATGCTAGAAAGGAGGATCTTTTTGGCCGTCCAAGTCAGGGT
CTTTATTCTTCATCTGCCAGTAGTGGGAAATGTTTAATGGAGGTTACAGTGGATAGAAACTGCCTAGAGG
TTCTTCCAACAAAAATGTCTTATGCTGCCAATCTGAAAAATGTAATGAACATGCAAAACCGGCAAAAAAA
AGAAGGGGAAGAACAGCCCGTGCTGCCAGAAGAAACTGAGAGTTCAAAACCAGGGCCATCTGCTCATGAT
CTTGCTGCACAATTAAAAAGTAGCTTACTAGCAGAAATAGGACTTACTGAAAGTGAAGGGCCACCTCTCA
CATCTTTCAGGCCACAGTGTAGCTTTATGGGAATGGTTATTTCCCATGATATGCTGCTAGGACGTTGGCG
CCTTTCTTTAGAACTGTTCGGCAGGGTATTCATGGAAGATGTTGGAGCAGAACCTGGATCAATCCTAACT
GAATTGGGTGGTTTTGAGGTAAAAGAATCAAAATTCCGCAGAGAAATGGAAAAACTGAGAAACCAGCAGT
CAAGAGATTTGTCACTAGAGGTTGATCGGGATCGAGATCTTCTCATTCAGCAGACTATGAGGCAGCTTAA
CAATCACTTTGGTCGAAGATGTGCTACTACACCAATGGCTGTACACAGAGTAAAAGTCACATTTAAGGAT
GAGCCAGGAGAGGGCAGTGGTGTAGCACGAAGTTTTTATACAGCCATTGCACAAGCATTTTTATCAAATG
AAAAATTGCCAAATCTAGAGTGTATCCAAAATGCCAACAAAGGCACCCACACAAGTTTAATGCAGAGATT
AAGGAACCGAGGAGAGAGAGACCGGGAAAGGGAGAGAGAAAGGGAAATGAGGAGGAGTAGTGGTTTGCGA
GCAGGTTCTCGGAGGGACCGGGATAGAGACTTTAGAAGACAGCTTTCCATCGACACTAGGCCCTTTAGAC
CAGCCTCTGAAGGGAATCCTAGCGATGATCCTGAGCCTTTGCCAGCA
[183 nt withheld, positions 8308-8490]
CGGGAAAATGGAGCTGATAGTATCCTGGATCTTGGATTAGTAGACTCCTCAGAAAAGGTACAGCAGGAAA
ACCGAAAGCGCCATGGCTCTAGTCGAAGTGTAGTAGATATGGATTTAGATGATACAGATGATGGTGATGA
CAATGCCCCTTTGTTTTACCAACCTGGGAAAAGAGGATTTTATACTCCAAGGCCTGGCAAGAACACAGAA
GCAAGGTTGAATTGTTTCAGAAACATTGGCAGGATTCTTGGACTATGTCTGTTACAGAATGAACTCTGTC
CTATCACATTGAATAGACATGTAATTAAAGTATTGCTTGGTAGAAAAGTCAATTGGCATGATTTTGCTTT
TTTTGATCCTGTAATGTATGAGAGTTTGCGGCAACTAATCCTCGCGTCTCAGAGTTCAGATGCTGATGCT
GTTTTCTCAGCAATGGATTTGGCATTTGCAATTGACCTGTGTAAAGAAGAAGGTGGAGGACAGGTTGAAC
TCATTCCTAATGGTGTAAATATACCAGTCACTCCACAGAATGTATATGAGTATGTGCGGAAATACGCAGA
ACACAGAATGTTGGTAGTTGCAGAACAGCCCTTACATGCAATGAGGAAAGGTCTACTAGATGTGCTTCCA
AAAAATTCATTAGAAGATTTAACGGCAGAAGATTTTAGGCTTTTGGTAAATGGCTGCGGTGAAGTCAATG
TGCAAATGCTGATCAGTTTTACCTCTTTCAATGATGAATCAGGAGAAAATGCTGAGAAGCTTCTGCAGTT
CAAGCGTTGGTTCTGGTCAATAGTAGAGAAGATGAGCATGACAGAACGACAAGATCTTGTTTACTTTTGG
ACATCAAGCCCATCACTGCCAGCCAGTGAAGAAGGATTCCAGCCTATGCCCTCAATCACAATAAGACCAC
CAGATGACCAACATCTTCCTACTGCAAATACTGCCATTTCTCGACTTTACGTCCCACTCTATTCCTCTAA
ACAGATTCTCAAACAGAAATTGTTACTCGCCATTAAGACCAAGAATTTTGGTTTTGTGCATCACCATCAC
CATCACTAGCCCCTACGTCGACGAGCTCACTAGTCGCGGCCGCTTTCGGGTACCGAGCTCTGAATTCGAT
ATCACTAGTAATTCGGATCCAGATCTTATTAAAGCAGAACTTGTTTATTGCAGCTTATAATGGTTACAAA
TAAAGCAATAGCATCACAAATTTCACAAATAAAGCATTTTTTTCACTGCATTCTAGTTGTGGTTTGTCCA
AACTCATCAATGTATCTTATCATGTCTGGTCGACTCTAGACTCTTCCGCTTCCTCGCTCACTGACTCGCT
GCGCTCGGTCGTTCGGCTGCGGCGAGCGGTATCAGCTCACTCAAAGGCGGTAATACGGTTATCCACAGAA
TCAGGGGATAACGCAGGAAAGAACATGTGAGCAAAAGGCCAGCAAAAGGCCAGGAACCGTAAAAAGGCCG
CGTTGCTGGCGTTTTTCCATAGGCTCCGCCCCCCTGACGAGCATCACAAAAATCGACGCTCAAGTCAGAG
GTGGCGAAACCCGACAGGACTATAAAGATACCAGGCGTTTCCCCCTGGAAGCTCCCTCGTGCGCTCTCCT
GTTCCGACCCTGCCGCTTACCGGATACCTGTCCGCCTTTCTCCCTTCGGGAAGCGTGGCGCTTTCTCAAT
GCTCACGCTGTAGGTATCTCAGTTCGGTGTAGGTCGTTCGCTCCAAGCTGGGCTGTGTGCACGAACCCCC
CGTTCAGCCCGACCGCTGCGCCTTATCCGGTAACTATCGTCTTGAGTCCAACCCGGTAAGACACGACTTA
TCGCCACTGGCAGCAGCCACTGGTAACAGGATTAGCAGAGCGAGGTATGTAGGCGGTGCTACAGAGTTCT
TGAAGTGGTGGCCTAACTACGGCTACACTAGAAGGACAGTATTTGGTATCTGCGCTCTGCTGAAGCCAGT
TACCTTCGGAAAAAGAGTTGGTAGCTCTTGATCCGGCAAACAAACCACCGCTGGTAGCGGTGGTTTTTTT
GTTTGCAAGCAGCAGATTACGCGCAGAAAAAAAGGATCTCAAGAAGATCCTTTGATCTTTTCTACGGGGT
CTGACGCTCAGTGGAACGAAAACTCACGTTAAGGGATTTTGGTCATGAGATTATCAAAAAGGATCTTCAC
CTAGATCCTTTTAAATTAAAAATGAAGTTTTAAATCAATCTAAAGTATATATGAGTAAACTTGGTCTGAC
AGTTACCAATGCTTAATCAGTGAGGCACCTATCTCAGCGATCTGTCTATTTCGTTCATCCATAGTTGCCT
GACTCCCCGTCGTGTAGATAACTACGATACGGGAGGGCTTACCATCTGGCCCCAGTGCTGCAATGATACC
GCGAGACCCACGCTCACCGGCTCCAGATTTATCAGCAATAAACCAGCCAGCCGGAAGGGCCGAGCGCAGA
AGTGGTCCTGCAACTTTATCCGCCTCCATCCAGTCTATTAATTGTTGCCGGGAAGCTAGAGTAAGTAGTT
CGCCAGTTAATAGTTTGCGCAACGTTGTTGCCATTGCTACAGGCATCGTGGTGTCACGCTCGTCGTTTGG
TATGGCTTCATTCAGCTCCGGTTCCCAACGATCAAGGCGAGTTACATGATCCCCCATGTTGTGCAAAAAA
GCGGTTAGCTCCTTCGGTCCTCCGATCGTTGTCAGAAGTAAGTTGGCCGCAGTGTTATCACTCATGGTTA
TGGCAGCACTGCATAATTCTCTTACTGTCATGCCATCCGTAAGATGCTTTTCTGTGACTGGTGAGTACTC
AACCAAGTCATTCTGAGAATAGTGTATGCGGCGACCGAGTTGCTCTTGCCCGGCGTCAATACGGGATAAT
ACCGCGCCACATAGCAGAACTTTAAAAGTGCTCATCATTGGAAAACGTTCTTCGGGGCGAAAACTCTCAA
GGATCTTACCGCTGTTGAGATCCAGTTCGATGTAACCCACTCGTGCACCCAACTGATCTTCAGCATCTTT
TACTTTCACCAGCGTTTCTGGGTGAGCAAAAACAGGAAGGCAAAATGCCGCAAAAAAGGGAATAAGGGCG
ACACGGAAATGTTGAATACTCATACTCTTCTTTTTTCAATATTATTGAAGCATTTATCAGGGTTATTGTC
TCATGAGCGGATACATATTTGAATGTATTTAGAAAAATAAACAAATAGGGGTTCCGCGCACATTTCCCCG
AAAAGTGCCACCTGACGTCTAAGAAACCATTATTATCATGACATTAACCTATAAAAATAGGCGTATCACG
AGGCCCCTTTCGTCTCGCGCGTTTCGGTGATGACGGTGAAAACCTCTGACACATGCAGCTCCCGGAGACG
GTCACAGCTTGTCTGTAAGCGGATGCCGGGAGCAGACAAGCCCGTCAGGGCGCGTCAGCGGGTGTTGGCG
GGTGTCGGGGCTGGCTTAACTATGCGGCATCAGAGCAGATTGTACTGAGAGTGCACCATATGCGGTGTGA
AATACCGCACAGATGCGTAAGGAGAAAATACCGCATCAGGAAATTGTAAACGTTAATATTTTGTTAAAAT
TCGCGTTAAATTTTTGTTAAATCAGCTCATTTTTTAACCAATAGGCCGAAATCGGCAAAATCCCTTATAA
ATCAAAAGAATAGACCGAGATAGGGT
[37 nt withheld, positions 12157-12193]
AAAGAACGTGGACTCCAACGTCAAAGG
[49 nt withheld, positions 12221-12269]
T
[91 nt withheld, positions 12271-12361]
G
[124 nt withheld, positions 12363-12486]
CGCGCCATTCGCCATTCAGGCTACGCAACTGTTGGGAAGGGCGATCGGTGCGGGCCTCTTCGCTATTACG
CCAGCTGGCGAAGGGGGGATGTGCTGCAAGGCGATTAAGTTGGGTAACGCCAGGGTTTTCCCAGTCACGA
CGTTGTAAAACGACGGCCAGTGAATT
Features (pLannotate 1.2.2; 14 found; start..end, strand, type, name):
      9..366     +  promoter       SV40 promoter: SV40 enhancer and early promoter
    395..967     +  intron         β-globin intron: intron from rabbit β-globin gene
   1022..1040    +  promoter       T7 promoter: promoter for bacteriophage T7 RNA polymerase
   1054..1074    +  CDS            FLAG (fragment): FLAG® epitope tag, followed by an enterokinase cleavage site
   1132..9528    +  CDS            UBR5 (sequence partly withheld): UBR5_HUMAN - Also known as EDD, EDD1, HYD, KIAA0896. Experimental evidence at protein level: Swiss-Prot protein existence level 1. E3 ubiquitin-protein ligase which is a component of the N-end rule pathway. Recognizes and binds to proteins bearing specific N- terminal residues that are destabilizing according to the N-end rule, leading to their ubiquitination and subsequent degradation (By similarity). Involved in maturation and/or transcriptional regulation of mRNA by activating CDK9 by polyubiquitination. May play a role in control of cell cycle progression. May have tumor suppressor functio
   9529..9546    +  CDS            7xHis (fragment): 6xHis affinity tag
   9648..9769    +  polyA_signal   SV40 poly(A) signal: SV40 polyadenylation signal
   9974..10562   -  rep_origin     ori: high-copy-number ColE1/pMB1/pBR322/pUC origin of replication
  10733..11593   -  CDS            AmpR: β-lactamase; bla; confers resistance to ampicillin, carbenicillin, and related antibiotics
  11594..11698   -  promoter       AmpR promoter: bla
  11794..11829   +  CDS            rop (fragment): Rop protein, which maintains plasmids at low copy number; rop
  11931..12030   +  misc_feature   bom (fragment): basis of mobility region from pBR322
  12031..12486   -  rep_origin     f1 ori (sequence partly withheld): f1 bacteriophage origin of replication; arrow indicates direction of (+) strand synthesis
  12494..12651   -  CDS            lacZα (fragment): LacZα fragment of β-galactosidase; lacZ fragment
