>Addgene plasmid #37192 | pSG5 EDD C2768A | addgene full sequence | sequence record 176924 | Addgene NGS Result
GCCTAGGCCTCCAAAAAAGCCTCTTCACTACTTCTGGAATAGCTCAGAGGCCGAGGCGGCCTCGGCCTCT
GCATAAATAAAAAAAATTAGTCAGCCATGGGGCGGAGAATGGGCGGAACTGGGCGGAGTTAGGGGCGGGA
TGGGCGGAGTTAGGGGCGGGACTATGGTTGCTGACTAATTGAGATGCATGCTTTGCATACTTCTGCCTGC
TGGGGAGCCTGGGGACTTTCCTTGCTGACTAATTGAGATGCATGCTTTGCATACTTCTGCCTGCTGGGGA
GCCTGGGGACTTTCCACACCCTAACTGACACACATTCCACAGCTGGTTCTTTCCGCCTCAGAAGTCGACA
ATTCACTGGCCGTCGTTTTACAACGTCGTGACTGGGAAAACCCTGGCGTTACCCAACTTAATCGCCTTGC
AGCACATCCCCCTTTCGCCAGCTGGCGTAATAGCGAAGAGGCCCGCACCGATCGCCCTTCCCAACAGTTG
CGCAGCCTGAATGGCGAATGG
[124 nt withheld, positions 512-635]
C
[91 nt withheld, positions 637-727]
A
[49 nt withheld, positions 729-777]
CCTTTGACGTTGGAGTCCACGTTCTTT
[37 nt withheld, positions 805-841]
ACCCTATCTCGGTCTATTCTTTTGATTTATAAGGGATTTTGCCGATTTCGGCCTATTGGTTAAAAAATGA
GCTGATTTAACAAAAATTTAACGCGAATTTTAACAAAATATTAACGCTTACAATTTCCTGATGCGGTATT
TTCTCCTTACGCATCTGTGCGGTATTTCACACCGCATATGGTGCACTCTCAGTACAATCTGCTCTGATGC
CGCATAGTTAAGCCAGCCCCGACACCCGCCAACACCCGCTGACGCGCCCTGACGGGCTTGTCTGCTCCCG
GCATCCGCTTACAGACAAGCTGTGACCGTCTCCGGGAGCTGCATGTGTCAGAGGTTTTCACCGTCATCAC
CGAAACGCGCGAGACGAAAGGGCCTCGTGATACGCCTATTTTTATAGGTTAATGTCATGATAATAATGGT
TTCTTAGACGTCAGGTGGCACTTTTCGGGGAAATGTGCGCGGAACCCCTATTTGTTTATTTTTCTAAATA
CATTCAAATATGTATCCGCTCATGAGACAATAACCCTGATAAATGCTTCAATAATATTGAAAAAGGAAGA
GTATGAGTATTCAACATTTCCGTGTCGCCCTTATTCCCTTTTTTGCGGCATTTTGCCTTCCTGTTTTTGC
TCACCCAGAAACGCTGGTGAAAGTAAAAGATGCTGAAGATCAGTTGGGTGCACGAGTGGGTTACATCGAA
CTGGATCTCAACAGCGGTAAGATCCTTGAGAGTTTTCGCCCCGAAGAACGTTTTCCAATGATGAGCACTT
TTAAAGTTCTGCTATGTGGCGCGGTATTATCCCGTATTGACGCCGGGCAAGAGCAACTCGGTCGCCGCAT
ACACTATTCTCAGAATGACTTGGTTGAGTACTCACCAGTCACAGAAAAGCATCTTACGGATGGCATGACA
GTAAGAGAATTATGCAGTGCTGCCATAACCATGAGTGATAACACTGCGGCCAACTTACTTCTGACAACGA
TCGGAGGACCGAAGGAGCTAACCGCTTTTTTGCACAACATGGGGGATCATGTAACTCGCCTTGATCGTTG
GGAACCGGAGCTGAATGAAGCCATACCAAACGACGAGCGTGACACCACGATGCCTGTAGCAATGGCAACA
ACGTTGCGCAAACTATTAACTGGCGAACTACTTACTCTAGCTTCCCGGCAACAATTAATAGACTGGATGG
AGGCGGATAAAGTTGCAGGACCACTTCTGCGCTCGGCCCTTCCGGCTGGCTGGTTTATTGCTGATAAATC
TGGAGCCGGTGAGCGTGGGTCTCGCGGTATCATTGCAGCACTGGGGCCAGATGGTAAGCCCTCCCGTATC
GTAGTTATCTACACGACGGGGAGTCAGGCAACTATGGATGAACGAAATAGACAGATCGCTGAGATAGGTG
CCTCACTGATTAAGCATTGGTAACTGTCAGACCAAGTTTACTCATATATACTTTAGATTGATTTAAAACT
TCATTTTTAATTTAAAAGGATCTAGGTGAAGATCCTTTTTGATAATCTCATGACCAAAATCCCTTAACGT
GAGTTTTCGTTCCACTGAGCGTCAGACCCCGTAGAAAAGATCAAAGGATCTTCTTGAGATCCTTTTTTTC
TGCGCGTAATCTGCTGCTTGCAAACAAAAAAACCACCGCTACCAGCGGTGGTTTGTTTGCCGGATCAAGA
GCTACCAACTCTTTTTCCGAAGGTAACTGGCTTCAGCAGAGCGCAGATACCAAATACTGTTCTTCTAGTG
TAGCCGTAGTTAGGCCACCACTTCAAGAACTCTGTAGCACCGCCTACATACCTCGCTCTGCTAATCCTGT
TACCAGTGGCTGCTGCCAGTGGCGATAAGTCGTGTCTTACCGGGTTGGACTCAAGACGATAGTTACCGGA
TAAGGCGCAGCGGTCGGGCTGAACGGGGGGTTCGTGCACACAGCCCAGCTTGGAGCGAACGACCTACACC
GAACTGAGATACCTACAGCGTGAGCTATGAGAAAGCGCCACGCTTCCCGAAGGGAGAAAGGCGGACAGGT
ATCCGGTAAGCGGCAGGGTCGGAACAGGAGAGCGCACGAGGGAGCTTCCAGGGGGAAACGCCTGGTATCT
TTATAGTCCTGTCGGGTTTCGCCACCTCTGACTTGAGCGTCGATTTTTGTGATGCTCGTCAGGGGGGCGG
AGCCTATGGAAAAACGCCAGCAACGCGGCCTTTTTACGGTTCCTGGCCTTTTGCTGGCCTTTTGCTCACA
TGTTCTTTCCTGCGTTATCCCCTGATTCTGTGGATAACCGTATTACCGCCTTTGAGTGAGCTGATACCGC
TCGCCGCAGCCGAACGACCGAGCGCAGCGAGTCAGTGAGCGAGGAAGCGGAAGAGTCTAGAGTCGACCAG
ACATGATAAGATACATTGATGAGTTTGGACAAACCACAACTAGAATGCAGTGAAAAAAATGCTTTATTTG
TGAAATTTGTGATGCTATTGCTTTATTTGTAACCATTATAAGCTGCAATAAACAAGTTCTGCTTTAATAA
GATCTGGATCCGAATTACTAGTGATATCGAATTCAGAGCTCGGTACCCGAAAGCGGCCGCGACTAGTGAG
CTCGTCGACGTAGGGGCTAGTGATGGTGATGGTGATGCACAAAACCAAAATTCTTGGTCTTAATGGCGAG
TAACAATTTCTGTTTGAGAATCTGTTTAGAGGAATAGAGTGGGACGTAAAGTCGAGAAATGGCAGTATTT
GCAGTAGGAAGATGTTGGTCATCTGGTGGTCTTATTGTGATTGAGGGCATAGGCTGGAATCCTTCTTCAC
TGGCTGGCAGTGATGGGCTTGATGTCCAAAAGTAAACAAGATCTTGTCGTTCTGTCATGCTCATCTTCTC
TACTATTGACCAGAACCAACGCTTGAACTGCAGAAGCTTCTCAGCATTTTCTCCTGATTCATCATTGAAA
GAGGTAAAACTGATCAGCATTTGCACATTGACTTCACCGCAGCCATTTACCAAAAGCCTAAAATCTTCTG
CCGTTAAATCTTCTAATGAATTTTTTGGAAGCACATCTAGTAGACCTTTCCTCATTGCATGTAAGGGCTG
TTCTGCAACTACCAACATTCTGTGTTCTGCGTATTTCCGCACATACTCATATACATTCTGTGGAGTGACT
GGTATATTTACACCATTAGGAATGAGTTCAACCTGTCCTCCACCTTCTTCTTTACACAGGTCAATTGCAA
ATGCCAAATCCATTGCTGAGAAAACAGCATCAGCATCTGAACTCTGAGACGCGAGGATTAGTTGCCGCAA
ACTCTCATACATTACAGGATCAAAAAAAGCAAAATCATGCCAATTGACTTTTCTACCAAGCAATACTTTA
ATTACATGTCTATTCAATGTGATAGGACAGAGTTCATTCTGTAACAGACATAGTCCAAGAATCCTGCCAA
TGTTTCTGAAACAATTCAACCTTGCTTCTGTGTTCTTGCCAGGCCTTGGAGTATAAAATCCTCTTTTCCC
AGGTTGGTAAAACAAAGGGGCATTGTCATCACCATCATCTGTATCATCTAAATCCATATCTACTACACTT
CGACTAGAGCCATGGCGCTTTCGGTTTTCCTGCTGTACCTTTTCTGAGGAGTCTACTAATCCAAGATCCA
GGATACTATCAGCTCCATTTTCCCG
[183 nt withheld, positions 4507-4689]
TGCTGGCAAAGGCTCAGGATCATCGCTAGGATTCCCTTCAGAGGCTGGTCTAAAGGGCCTAGTGTCGATG
GAAAGCTGTCTTCTAAAGTCTCTATCCCGGTCCCTCCGAGAACCTGCTCGCAAACCACTACTCCTCCTCA
TTTCCCTTTCTCTCTCCCTTTCCCGGTCTCTCTCTCCTCGGTTCCTTAATCTCTGCATTAAACTTGTGTG
GGTGCCTTTGTTGGCATTTTGGATACACTCTAGATTTGGCAATTTTTCATTTGATAAAAATGCTTGTGCA
ATGGCTGTATAAAAACTTCGTGCTACACCACTGCCCTCTCCTGGCTCATCCTTAAATGTGACTTTTACTC
TGTGTACAGCCATTGGTGTAGTAGCACATCTTCGACCAAAGTGATTGTTAAGCTGCCTCATAGTCTGCTG
AATGAGAAGATCTCGATCCCGATCAACCTCTAGTGACAAATCTCTTGACTGCTGGTTTCTCAGTTTTTCC
ATTTCTCTGCGGAATTTTGATTCTTTTACCTCAAAACCACCCAATTCAGTTAGGATTGATCCAGGTTCTG
CTCCAACATCTTCCATGAATACCCTGCCGAACAGTTCTAAAGAAAGGCGCCAACGTCCTAGCAGCATATC
ATGGGAAATAACCATTCCCATAAAGCTACACTGTGGCCTGAAAGATGTGAGAGGTGGCCCTTCACTTTCA
GTAAGTCCTATTTCTGCTAGTAAGCTACTTTTTAATTGTGCAGCAAGATCATGAGCAGATGGCCCTGGTT
TTGAACTCTCAGTTTCTTCTGGCAGCACGGGCTGTTCTTCCCCTTCTTTTTTTTGCCGGTTTTGCATGTT
CATTACATTTTTCAGATTGGCAGCATAAGACATTTTTGTTGGAAGAACCTCTAGGCAGTTTCTATCCACT
GTAACCTCCATTAAACATTTCCCACTACTGGCAGATGAAGAATAAAGACCCTGACTTGGACGGCCAAAAA
GATCCTCCTTTCTAGCATTTGGCTGCAACAGATGTGGCTGATCAGCCAAGGGGATGGCTTCAGCCAGAGG
CACTTCAAATGGATTTGGGGGTATACACCCAAGGAATGTCATGGAGTCTGAACGTCGGAAAAATGGATGG
TTTTGGCCAGTTTCTGCAGGAAGAGAGTCATCATCCTTATCATTCAAAGTAGCACTTTGATTGGTGTCAT
CATCATTTTCATGTTCTGAATCTTCATTATCAATACCCAGTTCCAAGAGTTCTCGCGTCCTTTTGCGTTC
TAGTTGAGGTGTATCCAATGTTGTCTGCTGATTCATTGCCTTAATCCAGTATATAAGTGCTTGAAAAACA
TATGCCACATGCTTCAATGAGCAAACATCCAAAACTGGAAGAACATCAGAATGCTCATCATTATGAGACC
GCATTAGAGACAGAGCATAATTTAGGAAGTCTCCTCGTGCAGACATCATTCCTTGACGGGCGCTAAGCAA
GGTGGCACGTCGTCTGCCTTCAAGTGTTCGTAAGCTAGCTTCTTCTCGCGCAGTCATCCTCTCTCTTCTC
GCTGAATTCTGAGAAGCGTGAAGAGGATGATTTGGATGTCCAGGATCACCAGCAGATGCTAATGCAGAAC
CATAACGTAATTGAGCTTCAGTAGAATCCATAATACTGACCATCCAGTTCCAAGTGGGAATAAGCTTTTC
TTCTACATAGTTCTGTAAGTTTACTGCATCTTGGTAAGTCAATTTCACAGCTGCTGGAATCTGAGAGTAT
ACTAGGTGATTATACTTAGGAATAAGGCCCATCAAGTCCGAGATTTGTCTAATGACAATGCTGTAAGCCC
TGGCTAAACTGCTTGCAGATGTTAGGTAACTGCTGGCGTTGCTAGCTTCCAAAGCAGCTGCTGCAGCTGC
AGCACTTGTACTGATGGTACCACTCCGGCGTAAGTTTGAAGGATCAATATAAATCAAACCCGCTGAACTT
GCTGCTGGTGTAGATGTACTGGAAGGGGCTGTACTGGCTGCTCGCTGATGCTGGGTGTTGCGGACAGCCC
ACTGCATTGAACGGGGAGCTTGGGCAGCACCATTGGCATGGGAGCTATTTGTGGTTCTTTCTAATGGCTC
ATCAAGCATAAAGGTCTCCTGTTCTATGTCGTCACTCTGACTACTACTGCTATCAGAATCACTTGAGTCA
TTCGATTGAGAATCATCTTCAGAAAAGAAGGCAGGAACACTGCTTGCTCCTGCTTCTGAACCAGCAGTTG
CTGCAGTGACAACGCTTCTGCGCCCACTAGCATTATCTTGGTTGCTGTGGTTACTTTCACTATCACTTTC
TGTTTCAGCTGCTGCTAACAAGTCCAGCTCCATATCACTCCCGTCTTCATCATGCTCATCATGTTGTCCC
TCTGCCTCAGCATTTTCTTCCCCGTGTTCTTCCTGTTCATCATGATGATCCTCTTCTCCAGCCACACCCT
CCACCACCTCAACCTCTTCCACATCTGCTGAAACAATATCATCCTGTTCTTCATCTCTGCCCCGAACGGG
CTGTGACTGGCTGATGCGCCTCTGCTGTGGATTCCTGATGATGTAGGATGACTGAGACTGACTGGAGCTG
CTAGACTGATCAGATGATGGTCGTGGTGGTAGTGGTTCCACTGAAAATAATTCTTCACTGCCCTGCATGG
CATCTATGCTAGTACTAGCCAGGGTAAATGGTGCAGTTGGACGAGCAATCCCCATTCTGACAGGAACAAT
CAGTGACTCTGCTACGTTGCACAATTCTTCCACAGCGTAAGGTAGCAATGCTTGGAATACACGCTTGCAT
TTTCCAATTGGCTGTGGAATAAAGTTGTTTTTCTTTTTGGATGAAGCCATTTCCACACTCAGAATAACAA
AAACTCTTGCCACTGAACGTAGAAACCTCATTGTCACAGCAATAGCTTCTTCTCTACGTCCAGGTGTATA
TTTGTTTTGGAGTTCTTTCACTAGTGTACCTAGTAGAGTATCTAAAAGCAAAATATCTGCTGTACACTTA
ACTATAAGGCAATGAGTGAAACAGTCCAGCCGAATTGTGCCACTTTGCTGATTGAGGTATACTTGCTCTT
CTGGCAAAAGATGGCCTATTCTACTGCTGGCACTAAGAGGGTCTTTATTCTCCTGCGACCCAAACATAAT
CATAGATTTCAAGGCATTCCAGTCCTGTAGAACACGCTCCAATGCAAGCTGGGCAAATCTTGGAGGCTCC
AAATCATGATCTGGCATATCTGAATCTTCAGGACTGGCTGTTTTTCGGTTACGATCTTCCCTGATTCGAG
GTGGCCTGTATTGACAATGCTCCACCGTCTGCCTTGCGACTGTCTGTACTAAGAATAGTAAGAGGTGCTC
TCCCCTGCTGTTTGGCAGAGTAACCAGATTAGTAGCAGTGAGCAGGCGATAAAGTAGATCAAGACGAGCA
GATTTCTGTCCAGCAATAAGAGTTTTACATTTACATTTCTCCCAACAATCACAGTAGGCTGTTGGTGATG
TCCGTTTGAGTTTGCAATCATGACCTTTATGACAAACCCTTGCACATTCCGTACAACAACACAGTGACTC
CAGCAAGCCACAAGTTCGACACTCAAAAATATCCTGGTTAATGTGCTCTGCTCCAGTCCATGTAAAACTG
CAAGTGTCATTACAACATAAAACATATAAAGGAGAGTCATCAGGGTTGGTACCTGATGGGCAAACCATTC
CCATGAATACATCTTCCTCTTTTTCACTTGAGGATATTTCAGCTTTTGCAATTTTCTGAGCAGTTTCTAA
GATGGTAATTGCAGCAGGATAAGCTCGGCCACTTACAGCTGACATAAATGGGGTCATCCCTCTTGCATCC
TTGGCAGAAAGAAGTTCTCGTAGATAGGGCTGGAGAACCACACTGTCACATAACAATTTCAATATAAAAT
GAGCATTCGCCTTTCGATCCTTGGATTCTACTACAGATGGCTCTGTGGAAGGACCTGGAATAGTGGAGGT
GCTTGGTCCTTGACCAGTACCGGTTGCTGCTGTGGTAAGAGATCCCACAGCGGGGGCCAGGATAAAATCA
ATGTCACCATCAGGATCCATCGCAGGAGGGTCAGGAACCCAACTAGGGGGAGCTATGGGGGGTGAAACTG
GATCCTGGTGGTCACTGGATGAAGCTCCAGCTTCATGTCTACCCAAACCAGCTGCTCTCAACGAACGTCT
CATCATTTCCCGTAATCTCAAACTTCGGCTACTTGATGATCCAGCCCGATTACCTGGGCCATTACTTGAA
ACAACTGATATTGCATTTGCAATGGCCTCAACAGCAGAAAGCCTTTCTGCAAATGTATTTCTTTCAGAAC
GCTCCGCTTCCTCTTCTTCTTTAGTTTCTTTATTGCTGGTTGGAAAGCAAACTGATACACAAGCATGCAA
AATATTTCGATTTCCATCACATCTGTGGCTGATGAATGTCTGCAGCATCTGTAGATTCTGCTCTAAAACA
ACCGCTTGCTCAAGATTCATTAGATATTGTCGACAGGCCTCATAGTCACAGCGCAGAATGTGTTGCATTA
AGGTTTGTTTCTCTACAGCCATGATGATAACAGCAGCTTTCTTTTTGATTGTTGAATTGGCAGGAAGATT
TATTAAAGAATGCACACCCATTCCAAGACTACTAATAGGTGGAAGATCCAGCCAATCGGGATCCCTTATT
CCTCCCATGCAATCTTTGGCCATTGGGTAGATGGTACCATTTCCATCTCGAAGAATAATGGGAGATTCCT
GTCCAGCAGTGAAAATGGCTACATTCCTCTCATTCTGACCAAGGAAAGCAATGCTGCTTGTAGGAAAATT
ATTTTCCTGTTCTGCTTTTCCTGTAGCAAGATCAAAGATACAGTATCGTACCCAATTTCCAGTCTTCAGA
ACAGCATGAACACCTTTGGAATCTACATTCACTGCTAATATTTCTGTTTTTTCAGGTATACAAAGCTTTT
TAGGAGTCCTTTGGAAACAGTCGGGAACCTTCGGTGTTCCACCAGTTTTGACAACCTGCAATTCATCAAT
TCTAAGTAACCTACAATCCTGCAGGAGAGAAGAAGGGTCAGCATCTGGACCAGAGCTGTTCTGACAGTTA
GTATTACTGGAGGTTCCTGGAAATTTTACAGCAACATAGGCACCATCTACTTTTAGCACCTTGCCAACAG
GAACATTCTTGACATCTTCCACAAAAACCACTTCCCGAAGAGACCACTGCTCTTCATTCACCTTTTCCTC
TTCTTTTGGTGCAGGGGTTGACCGTCGTCGTTTGTATGGCATTGATGCACTGCTGGCAATTGAGGATGCA
TCACTACACGTGGATGCTGGAGATGGTGGAGGACCCATTTCTGTTTTCACTGGCTCCTGCTTACTTTCAG
GCTTAGCTTCAGTAGTTTTGCTAGCTTTTTCCATGTTTTTCAAGCTTTCAGGAGATCTAAGTTGAAATCT
ACAGCTGTCATTCATATTCCAAACTGACTCCATTAAGACACCAACTTTAGGAATCCCAGCACTAATTGAA
AATGCAACTGCTCCAGCATGATAAAGAGGATTATTTCTCAAGCATACCTGGGTACCAACAGTGATGTTCG
GCATTGAAGAAATACCAGCACTGGATTTAGGCTTTTTATTTTTTGCTCTAGCTTTCTCTAACATTTTCCT
CCTTTGACTAAAAGGAACTACACCCCACCAATATAAACTGTTTTCCAGCTGAGCGCAGGTGTAAAGGGCA
CAGCAATGTAAAGAAACTATCCGCTCTCCTTGAAGTTCAGAGTAAGTCTGAGCAGTGTGCTCTAATTTAG
AAGCCACAGAACTTAAAGTTTCATCCACCCATGTAGCAACCTTGTTATTTTCTGTAGCTACAGTTGCTCT
TATGCTATTTGCAGACAGGAGGACTATCTTTTCATTGGTTAACCCCAAAAATGTTGCTCGTGGATGATGT
AATGAAGGATTCTGGGCATTTCTGTAAGGCTCAGATTCACTCCATTTCCACTGATAAAGTTCTCCTTTAC
TGCTGACAGCCAGAAGTTCAGAATACAGAGCCCCAATACAGATGAATTTTGTTCCATCCTTATCAGGCCA
CCACTGCAAATCTTCTCCTAGAGATACTGGACTTTGAACAGGTGTATTCTTCTTATCCAAGTTTGGCTCT
CCTTCCTTGCTGGTAGAACCCCTTTCATTATCAAATGAGGCTCCATCAAGCCACCTTCGTTCACGTAAAC
GTAAAACGGATTCACGTTCACGCAACAGCTCAGAGTCTCTCTCTAAGGGAAGAAGGAGAACTCGAGATGA
GCCTAGCCTGGAAAGTGATGAACGACGAAAAGAAGGGTAACCAAAATAGCTAATGTCTTCAGAAAACATG
GCATCTGCATCAATAATGACACTTGGGTGGGCAGAATGAATGTCGGCATCAAGGAGAGACATAAGATCCT
CTCCAGGCAAATAAGATTCGCTGGCTGTATCATCCCCATCATCTCCATCTTCATCATCCCGGCTAAGTAA
ATTATTTACAGCAAGGTTCACATCAAGATTTGTTCTCTGAAGTTCTCGAATAATGACACTTCTGGATTTG
CCTTGTAAAACAACTTGGGCCTGTGAAATCAGCTCCTCTGGAATGACAGATGCTGGAATAACTGGCTGGG
GCTGACTGCCCAAAAGCCCAGACCCTCGATCCCGTCCTGTCCGAATAACTCGAGTCTGCCGGCGGGAATC
TCGAGCTCCAGCTGATGACCTACCAGAGGATCCTCCACCACTTCCACCCACTCCAGAACTCCAGCGGCTT
CCTAAGGTGTTGCCTGCCAGCCTGCCTAGAGTCTCAGAACCTGAGAGAAACCATGGAGAGTCGCTTGTCC
TACCAGGCCTTGACGTCCTCCCTGCCCCCGAGTTGCTGTTCAACTTTGACCCATCATTATTATCAGGTTT
ACCCAATTCCAATCTGTCTGGCTGTACTGAAAAACCAATCCTGCAAACTCTACCATCCTCAAGAAGAAAG
GCAGCATGATTTGGTCCCACCACACACTGTTTAATAGTAGCCTGTTCCAATACATTCAAAGGGGGGTGGC
TGTTTAAATTATATTTGTTCAGCTTCTCAGAAACTTCTCGTAACCTGTCATTGAGCTGGTCCTCGGTGCC
CGGCAGCGGGTGAACCACGAAATGGATGGACGTCATGGTGCTTTCCTTCTCGTCCTCCACTCGCCTTTGA
ATTCCGCGCGCTTCGGACGGAAGCTTGTCATCGTCGTCCTTGTAGTCCATAATTCGCCCTATAGTGAGTC
GTATTACAATTCTTTGCCAAAATGATGAGACAGCACAATAACCAGCACGTTGCCCAGGAGCTGTAGGAAA
AAGAAGAAGGCATGAACATGGTTAGCAGAGGGGCCCGGTTTGGACTCAGAGTATTTTATCCTCATCTCAA
ACAGTGTATATCATTGTAACCATAAAGAGAAAGGCAGGATGATGACCAGGATGTAGTTGTTTCTACCAAT
AAGAATATTTCCACGCCAGCCAGAATTTATATGCAGAAATATTCTACCTTATCATTTAATTATAACAATT
GTTCTCTAAAACTGTGCTGAAGTACAATATAATATACCCTGATTGCCTTGAAAAAAAAGTGATTAGAGAA
AGTACTTACAATCTGACAAATAAACAAAAGTGAATTTAAAAATTCGTTACAAATGCAAGCTAAAGTTTAA
CGAAAAAGTTACAGAAAATGAAAAGAAAATAAGAGGAGACAATGGTTGTCAACAGAGTAGAAAGTGAAAG
AAACAAAATTATCATGAGGGTCCATGGTGATACAAGGGACATCTTCCCATTCTAAACAACACCCTGAAAA
CTTTGCCCCCTCCATATAACATGAATTTTACAATAGCGAAAAAGAAAGAACAATCAAGGGTCCCCAAACT
CACCCTGAAGTTCTCAGGATCGATCCGGAGCTTTTTGCAAAA
Features (pLannotate 1.2.2; 14 found; start..end, strand, type, name):
    351..508     +  CDS            lacZα (fragment): LacZα fragment of β-galactosidase; lacZ fragment
    512..940     +  rep_origin     f1 ori (sequence partly withheld): f1 bacteriophage origin of replication; arrow indicates direction of (+) strand synthesis
    968..1067    -  misc_feature   bom (fragment): basis of mobility region from pBR322
   1169..1204    -  CDS            rop (fragment): Rop protein, which maintains plasmids at low copy number; rop
   1299..1403    +  promoter       AmpR promoter: bla
   1404..2264    +  CDS            AmpR: β-lactamase; bla; confers resistance to ampicillin, carbenicillin, and related antibiotics
   2435..3023    +  rep_origin     ori: high-copy-number ColE1/pMB1/pBR322/pUC origin of replication
   3228..3349    -  polyA_signal   SV40 poly(A) signal: SV40 polyadenylation signal
   3451..3468    -  CDS            7xHis (fragment): 6xHis affinity tag
   3469..11865   -  CDS            UBR5 (sequence partly withheld): UBR5_HUMAN - Also known as EDD, EDD1, HYD, KIAA0896. Experimental evidence at protein level: Swiss-Prot protein existence level 1. E3 ubiquitin-protein ligase which is a component of the N-end rule pathway. Recognizes and binds to proteins bearing specific N- terminal residues that are destabilizing according to the N-end rule, leading to their ubiquitination and subsequent degradation (By similarity). Involved in maturation and/or transcriptional regulation of mRNA by activating CDK9 by polyubiquitination. May play a role in control of cell cycle progression. May have tumor suppressor functio
  11923..11943   -  CDS            FLAG (fragment): FLAG® epitope tag, followed by an enterokinase cleavage site
  11957..11975   -  promoter       T7 promoter: promoter for bacteriophage T7 RNA polymerase
  12030..12602   -  intron         β-globin intron: intron from rabbit β-globin gene
  12633..341     -  promoter       SV40 promoter (across the origin): SV40 enhancer and early promoter
