[The description below was written by a language model from this plasmid's Addgene catalogue record and pLannotate feature annotations shown in this document.]
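Description:
pSG5 EDD C2768A is a mammalian expression plasmid of about 12.65 kb built on the pSG5 backbone, carrying the full-length human EDD/UBR5 coding sequence (roughly 8.4 kb) with a cysteine-to-alanine substitution at residue 2768. It is propagated in E. coli through a high-copy ColE1/pUC-type origin and selected with ampicillin via the β-lactamase gene. The backbone also holds an f1 phage origin for single-stranded DNA production, along with remnants of lacZα, rop and the pBR322 bom region that have no evident functional role here.

The expression cassette runs from the SV40 enhancer/early promoter through a rabbit β-globin intron, which promotes splicing and efficient mRNA expression, to the tagged open reading frame and an SV40 polyadenylation signal. A T7 promoter sits just upstream of the coding region, allowing in vitro transcription and serving as a sequencing primer site. The protein is fused to an N-terminal FLAG epitope and a C-terminal 6xHis tag, providing options for immunodetection, immunoprecipitation and metal-affinity purification.

UBR5 is an E3 ubiquitin-protein ligase, and the associated publication concerns its role in progesterone receptor coactivation and a possible involvement in the DNA damage response. The record does not state the purpose of the C2768A change, though a cysteine substitution of this kind in an E3 ligase is commonly used to compare against the wild-type protein in functional assays. The insert also carries K503R, which the depositors consider harmless because it lies outside the main functional domains and may be a natural polymorphism. The depositor and repository-sequenced records show the same features in the same arrangement, differing by only 11 nt in length.
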