Addgene plasmid #37192: pSG5 EDD C2768A
Depositing lab: Darren Saunders & Charles Watts. Depositing organization: Garvan Institute of Medical Research. Publication: EDD, the human hyperplastic discs protein, has a role in progesterone receptor coactivation and potential involvement in DNA damage response. Henderson MJ, Russell AJ, Hird S, Munoz M, Clancy JL, Lehrbach GM, Calanni ST, Jans DA, Sutherland RL, Watts CK. J Biol Chem. 2002 Jul 19;277(29):26468-78. Epub 2002 May 13. 10.1074/jbc.M203527200 PubMed 12011095.
Backbone
  Vector backbone: pSG5
  Backbone manufacturer: Stratagene
  Backbone size w/o insert (bp): 4225
  Total vector size (bp): 12652
  Vector type: Mammalian Expression
Growth in bacteria
  Bacterial resistance: Ampicillin, 100 μg/mL
  Growth temperature: 37°C
  Growth strain: DH5alpha
  Copy number: Unknown
Gene/Insert
  Gene/Insert name: EDD C2768A (alt name: UBR5 C2768A)
  Species: H. sapiens (human)
  Insert size (bp): 8397
  Mutation: Changed Cysteine 2768 to Alanine; K503R (please see depositor comments below)
  Entrez Gene: UBR5 (a.k.a. DD5, EDD, EDD1, HYD, NEDSBH)
  Promoter: SV40
  Tag / fusion protein: FLAG (N terminal on insert); 6x His Tag (C terminal on insert)
  Cloning method: Restriction Enzyme; 5′ cloning site RsrII (unknown if destroyed); 3′ cloning site SfuI (unknown if destroyed)
  Sequencing primers: 5′ T7 Forward
Resource information
  A portion of this plasmid was derived from a plasmid made by: Amanda Russell, Cancer Research Program, Garvan Institute of Medical Research, NSW, Australia
Terms and licenses: Academic/Nonprofit Terms; Industry Terms: Not Available to Industry
Depositor comments: The depositing lab has noted that mutation K503R shouldn’t be a problem as it is outside the main functional domains. There does appear to be a relatively common SNP at K503 in Latino populations so this might be a genuine SNP- http://exac.broadinstitute.org/variant/8-103338864-C-T https://www.ncbi.nlm.nih.gov/projects/SNP/snp_ref.cgi?rs=rs571861064
How to cite: pSG5 EDD C2768A was a gift from Darren Saunders & Charles Watts (Addgene plasmid # 37192 ; http://n2t.net/addgene:37192 ; RRID:Addgene_37192)
