>Addgene plasmid #37192 | pSG5 EDD C2768A | addgene partial sequence | sequence record 49306 | T7 5'-TAATACGACTCACTATAGGG-3'
GATGGACAAGCTTCCGTCCGAAGCGCGCGGAATTCAAAGGCGAGTGGAGGACGAGAAGGAAAGCACCATG
ACGTCCATCCATTTCGTGGTTCACCCGCTGCCGGGCACCGAGGACCAGCTCAATGACAGGTTACGAGAAG
TTTCTGAGAAGCTGAACAAATATAATTTAAACAGCCACCCCCCTTTGAATGTATTGGAACAGGCTACTAT
TAAACAGTGTGTGGTGGGACCAAATCATGCTGCCTTTCTTCTTGAGGATGGTAGAGTTTGCAGGATTGGT
TTTTCAGTACAGCCAGACAGATTGGAATTGGGTAAACCTGATAATAATGATGGGTCAAAGTTGAACAGCA
ACTCGGGGGCAGGGAGGACGTCAAGGCCTGGTAGGACAAGCGACTCTCCATGGTTTCTCTCAGGTTCTGA
GACTCTAGGCAGGCTGGCAGGCAACACCTTAGGAAGCCGCTGGAGTTCTGGAGTGGGTGGAAGTGGTGGA
GGATCCTCTGGTAGGTCATCAGCTGGAGCTCGAGATTCCCGCCGGCAGACTCGAGTTATTCGGACAGGAC
GGGATCGAGGGTCTGGGCTTTTGGGCAGTCAGCCCCAGCCAGTTATTCCAGCATCTGTCATTCCAGAGGA
GCTGATTTCACAGGCCCAAGTTGTTTTACAAGGCAAATCCAGAAGTGTCATTATTCGAGAACTTCAGAGA
ACAAATCTTGATGTGAACCTTGCTGTAAATAATTTACTTAGCCGGGATGATGAAGATGGAGATGATGGGG
ATGATACAGCCAGCGAATCTTATTTGCCTGGAGAGGATCTTATGTCTCTCCTTGATGCCGACATTCATTC
TGCCCACCCAAGTGTCATTATTGATGCAGATGCCATGTTTTCTGAAGACATTAGCTATTTTGGTTACCCT
TCTTTTCGTCGTTCATCACTTTCCAGGCTAGGCTCATCTCGA
