>Addgene plasmid #37192 | pSG5 EDD C2768A | addgene partial sequence | sequence record 49307 | SV40_pA-rev
GTTCTGCTTTATAAGATCTGGATCCGAATTACTAGTGATATCGAATTCAGAGCTCGGTACCCGAAAGCGG
CCGCGACTAGTGAGCTCGTCGACGTAGGGGCTAGTGATGGTGATGGTGATGCACAAAACCAAAATTCTTG
GTCTTAATGGCGAGTAACAATTTCTGTTTGAGAATCTGTTTAGAGGAATAGAGTGGGACGTAAAGTCGAG
AAATGGCAGTATTTGCAGTAGGAAGATGTTGGTCATCTGGTGGTCTTATTGTGATTGAGGGCATAGGCTG
GAATCCTTCTTCACTGGCTGGCAGTGATGGGCTTGATGTCCAAAAGTAAACAAGATCTTGTCGTTCTGTC
ATGCTCATCTTCTCTACTATTGACCAGAACCAACGCTTGAACTGCAGAAGCTTCTCAGCATTTTCTCCTG
ATTCATCATTGAAAGAGGTAAAACTGATCAGCATTTGCACATTGACTTCACCGCAGCCATTTACCAAAAG
CCTAAAATCTTCTGCCGTTAAATCTTCTAATGAATTTTTTGGAAGCACATCTAGTAGACCTTTCCTCATT
GCATGTAAGGGCTGTTCTGCAACTACCAACATTCTGTGTTCTGCGTATTTCCGCACATACTCATATACAT
TCTGTGGAGTGACTGGTATATTTACACCATTAGGAATGAGTTCAACCTGTCCTCCACCTTCTTCTTTACA
CAGGTCAATTGCAAATGCCAAATCCATTGCTGAGAAAACAGCATCAGCATCTGAACTCTGAGACGCGAGG
ATTAGTTGCCGCAAACTCT
