>Addgene plasmid #37192 | pSG5 EDD C2768A | addgene partial sequence | sequence record 50756 | SV40pro-F 5'-TATTTATGCAGAGGCCGAGG-3'
AGTGAGGAGGCTTTTTTGGAGGCCTAGGCTTTTGCAAAAAGCTCCGGATCGATCCTGAGAACTTCAGGGT
GAGTTTGGGGACCCTTGATTGTTCTTTCTTTTTCGCTATTGTAAAATTCATGTTATATGGAGGGGGCAAA
GTTTTCAGGGTGTTGTTTAGAATGGGAAGATGTCCCTTGTATCACCATGGACCCTCATGATAATTTTGTT
TCTTTCACTTTCTACTCTGTTGACAACCATTGTCTCCTCTTATTTTCTTTTCATTTTCTGTAACTTTTTC
GTTAAACTTTAGCTTGCATTTGTAACGAATTTTTAAATTCACTTTTGTTTATTTGTCAGATTGTAAGTAC
TTTCTCTAATCACTTTTTTTTCAAGGCAATCAGGGTATATTATATTGTACTTCAGCACAGTTTTAGAGAA
CAATTGTTATAATTAAATGATAAGGTAGAATATTTCTGCATATAAATTCTGGCTGGCGTGGAAATATTCT
TATTGGTAGAAACAACTACATCCTGGTCATCATCCTGCCTTTCTCTTTATGGTTACAATGATATACACTG
TTTGAGATGAGGATAAAATACTCTGAGTCCAAACCGGGCCCCTCTGCTAACCATGTTCATGCCTTCTTCT
TTTTCCTACAGCTCCTGGGCAACGTGCTGGTTATTGTGCTGTCTCATCATTTTGGCAAAGAATTGTAATA
CGACTCACTATAGGGCGAATTATGGACTACAAGGACGACGATGACAAGCTTCCGTCCGAAGCGCGCGGAA
TTCAAAGGC
